>Addgene plasmid #214964 | pEK48 | addgene full sequence | sequence record 426034 | Addgene NGS Result
AACGTGCCTTTGCTTGTTTCACCGGCTCTATTGACAGAATACTCGGAGAACAGTGTAGACACATTGCACA
TGAAGAATTTACTGCATTTGGGAGAAGATCGATACCTGACTACACTGATGTTGAAGCATTTTCCTACGAT
GCGTACCAAGTTTGCTGGCGAGGCGCGTTGCTCAACAGTTGTACCAGACAAATGGTCTGTGCTACTTTCG
CAGCGTCGTCGTTGGATTAATTCTACAGTACACAATCTGTTTGAATTGGTGTTTCTGGATCAACTGTGTG
GACTATGTTGTTTCTCTATGAGATTTGTAGTGTTTTTGGATCTATTTGCTACATTTGTGCAGCCAGCAAT
CGTTATTTATATTGTATATCTAATCTACTCTGTTTCCACTTCAACAGATACATTCCCTCTTTTATCGATT
ATTCTGATTGGATGCATCTATGGGTTCCAAGTGATTATATTTTTGATCAAGCGAGAATGGCAGCATATTG
CGTGGATGATTATCTACCTGCTTGCCATTCCAGTGTTTTCATTCTGGATTCCATGCTATTCATTCTGGCA
TTTCGATGACTTTTCATGGGGCAATACGCGTGTGGTGGTTGGAGAGGGTAAGAAAACGGTATATGTGGCG
GATGCCGAGCCATTTGATATCAGATCGATTCCACTGAAGCGATGGAAGGACTTTGAAGGAAGTGGTGGAG
CAGGAAGTGTAGACAGTCGAGGTGGTGTAGATGCGTGGGAACATGGATCACAAGCATCGGGATCCATAGT
GCAAGCAGGAGCACACCGTAATAAGGCAGCTGGATATGCAGGATCCGAGTATTCATCACCAGGTGGTGGT
GTCTACCATCGCGGTTCAGCAGCATCCAACTATGCAGGGTCGGCGTATGGGGGACCAGCCCCATCTATTT
CAGGTAGCTACCATGGCGGATTACCAGTGATTGCTCAATCTACAGTGCCGGCAAGATACAATACACACGA
TCTGACACCAGGACAAGCGGCAGATCCACAACGATTTTCAATGATATCGTTTGGAGCCTATCCAACACAA
ACTAATGAGATGCAGAATGCACGCAATTCATCAGCATCGCTTGTTCCAGGACCTTTCCCATCACAACAAA
CGAATAGATATTCAATGCTTTCTAATACGTCGCAACAGGTTCCTGTACAAACTGGACCAACGGATGAACA
GATTTTAGCAGATATTCGACAAATATTATCATCAGGCGATTTGATGACACTGACCAAGAAACAGATACGA
GATGATTTGGGACAACGATTTGGAGTAGATTTGCGACCACGCAAAGAAACAATCAATCGAATGATTGATG
AAGTGCTTCAAGGACGGCTTGGAGGAGGAGGATCCATGGTGTCTAAAGGAGAGGAACTGATTAAGGAAAA
CATGAGAATGAAGGTGGTGATGGAAGGCTCTGTGAATGGCCACCAGTTCAAATGTACAGGGGAGGGGGAA
GGAAGGCCTTACGAGGGCGTGCAGACCATGAGAATCAAGGTGATTGAGGGGGGCCCACTGCCCTTTGCCT
TCGACATTCTGGCCACTTCTTTCATGTATGGCTCCAGGACCTTTATCAAGTACCCTGCCGACATCCCTGA
CTTTTTCAAACAGAGCTTTCCCGAGGGATTCACATGGGAGCGGGTGACTCGGTATGAGGATGGAGGGGTG
GTGACCGTGACTCAGGATACTAGCCTGGAGGACGGCGAACTGGTGTACAACGTGAAGGTGAGAGGCGTGA
ACTTTCCATCTAATGGACCTGTGATGCAGAAGAAAACCAAAGGATGGGAGCCTAATACTGAGATGATGTA
TCCCGCCGATGGCGGCCTGAGAGGCTACACCGATATCGCCCTGAAGGTGGATGGAGGAGGCCACCTGCAC
TGCAATTTCGTGACAACCTATAGAAGCAAAAAGACAGTGGGGAACATTAAAATGCCCGGCGTGCATGCCG
TGGATCACAGGCTGGAAAGGATCGAAGAATCCGACAATGAAACATACGTGGTGCAGAGGGAAGTGGCCGT
GGCCAAATACAGCAATCTGGGGGGCGGAATGGACGAGCTGTACAAATAAGTCGACGCGAATTTCTTATGA
TTTATGATTTTTATTATTAAATAAGTTATAAAAAAAATAAGTGTATACAAATTTTAAAGTGACTCTTAGG
TTTTAAAACGAAAATTCTTATTCTTGAGTAACTCTTTCCTGTAGGTCAGGTTGCTTTCTCAGGTATAGTA
TGAGGTCGCTCTTATTGACCACACCTCTACCGGGGCGCGCCTTTTATGCTCCAAGCGGAGACGATGAGGC
CGATATTACAGTGGCTTAGTAGCGTGTACAATATTTCCATAAAAGGCTACATGGTGAGTTTTTCACGTGA
CCGTAATTAGTCCCAATTAGGCTTTATTGTATATTGCTACTAAGCATCGTTAAATGACCTGCTCGAAGCT
TCGTCTATAAAAGGCGGGCGTGTGTGCGCTTCCCCCGCTACGTCTTTTTCACAAACACTTTGCGACTTGA
CCAAGACCTTTCACCCGCACCACTCTCATCCATCACACACACAAATTAATTAATGGGTAAAAAGCCTGAA
CTCACCGCGACGTCTGTCGAGAAGTTTCTGATCGAAAAGTTCGACAGCGTCTCCGACCTGATGCAGCTCT
CGGAGGGCGAAGAATCTCGTGCTTTCAGCTTCGATGTAGGAGGGCGTGGATATGTCCTGCGGGTAAATAG
CTGCGCCGATGGTTTCTACAAAGATCGTTATGTTTATCGGCACTTTGCATCGGCCGCGCTCCCGATTCCG
GAAGTGCTTGACATTGGGGAATTCAGCGAGAGCCTGACCTATTGCATCTCCCGCCGTGCACAGGGTGTCA
CGTTGCAAGACCTGCCTGAAACCGAACTGCCCGCTGTTCTGCAGCCGGTCGCGGAGGCCATGGATGCGAT
CGCTGCGGCCGATCTTAGCCAGACGAGCGGGTTCGGCCCATTCGGACCGCAAGGAATCGGTCAATACACT
ACATGGCGTGATTTCATATGCGCGATTGCTGATCCCCATGTGTATCACTGGCAAACTGTGATGGACGACA
CCGTCAGTGCGTCCGTCGCGCAGGCTCTCGATGAGCTGATGCTTTGGGCCGAGGACTGCCCCGAAGTCCG
GCACCTCGTGCACGCGGATTTCGGCTCCAACAATGTCCTGACGGACAATGGCCGCATAACAGCGGTCATT
GACTGGAGCGAGGCGATGTTCGGGGATTCCCAATACGAGGTCGCCAACATCTTCTTCTGGAGGCCGTGGT
TGGCTTGTATGGAGCAGCAGACGCGCTACTTCGAGCGGAGGCATCCGGAGCTTGCAGGATCGCCGCGGCT
CCGGGCGTATATGCTCCGCATTGGTCTTGACCAACTCTATCAGAGCTTGGTTGACGGCAATTTCGATGAT
GCAGCTTGGGCGCAGGGTCGATGCGACGCAATCGTCCGATCCGGAGCCGGGACTGTCGGGCGTACACAAA
TCGCCCGCAGAAGCGCGGCCGTCTGGACCGATGGCTGTGTAGAAGTACTCGCCGATAGTGGAAACCGACG
CCCCAGCACTCGTCCGAGGGCAAAGGAATAACTCGAGAATCACGGCTGGTGACAAAAAGCATGAGAATGG
AGAGATAAAATAAAAAGTCATCAGTAACCACCACCATCAGTGTGTCATGTGTTTGGGGTGGTACTTGCAT
AAATTGATTTGACACGCTTTTATGTGGTCGAGTTTGTTATTGTTTGGCAGCCTTTTTTGGAGTGTTTTGC
AAATATCGGTAAATTGTTCCATCAGTTGATGTGAATGACCAGATCATCCATTGTGATTTCTGTACCAAGG
CAACAACTCGATGTTTAACACAAGAGTTTACTAAACGATCTACTGATCAAGTTGATATAAAAACATGTCG
TTTGGTTTTGTTCAAACACGATCCTTGGTATTCTACTTGAAGTCTAGGTTAACCTTGAGCAATCGTGTAG
TTTTACCAACGAAGAATGCATGAAATACAACATCAGTAACCTGATAAATACCATCAGAATATGATTAAAA
CTGGATTCAACTATAAAATGATTTTGTGCATTCTCGTCAGAATTAACCAATTTAAGAGTAAAACGAAGCT
TTCAAACCAACAGTGGTGGCGTTGAAACGAGTGGCTAGAAACGATAGCACCAAATTACCCTTAAAAGTGG
CAAGAGAGTTGTCTAGACTCTTGTAGACTCAAGCCAGCAATCACTCATGCAACTCATTGCTACATTCCTA
CTTGTTCTGGCTGCTGCTCTGTCCAACGCTCAGAGTCTGTCTGGATCCACGGCTCCTCCAAAAGGATGCG
AAGTTTGTAATACGTTTATTGGACAAATGCAGACTTGCAAGACTACTGCTGCTCCTGCTTCTGAAGCTCA
AGTAAGTTTGAATGCGTTGTTGCTGCGATTGCTACGATTGCTACTGGATACTAACTTGCATTGTAGTGGG
TCGATACTGCTACTAAACTAGCTGCTTGCATCTGTCCCGTCTTTGCATCTGCCAACTCGGACACTTGTTC
CATCTGCATTCAAACCACTGATCCCACTTCTCCTGCTACCAAATTGTTTTTCAAACTCAAGCAGGATTGC
TTCACTGGTGCCATGGCTTCAACTGCTGTTGACATTGCTTCCATCTTCAATGTCACCGTCAATGCAAACA
GTATTCCTGTCAGTCCATCCTCTACTGCAAACCCACCTGCAAACTCGGGTACAACTGTTCCCAAACAAAC
TCGTTCTTCTGCCGTGTCCATATATACCGCAACATTGAGCTCCATCGTACTGTCTTCGCTGTTTTCTTCT
CTTCTCTTTCTTTAGACTGTTTAGTTATTTCATTCATCTCTAATTGTTTTTGTTGGATCCATCGATTTCT
TTCTGGATCAACAGTCTTGACATAGACCCAACACCAGTAATTGAATCTTGTTTACTAAGGCTAGGTGGAG
GCTCAGTGATGATAAGTCTGCGATGGTGGATGCATGTGTCATGGTCATAGCTGTTTCCTGTGTGAAATTG
TTATCCGCTCAGAGGGCACAATCCTATTCCGCGCTATCCGACAATCTCCAAGACATTAGGTGGAGTTCAG
TTCGGCGTATGGCATATGTCGCTGGAAAGAACATGTGAGCAAAAGGCCAGCAAAAGGCCAGGAACCGTAA
AAAGGCCGCGTTGCTGGCGTTTTTCCATAGGCTCCGCCCCCCTGACGAGCATCACAAAAATCGACGCTCA
AGTCAGAGGTGGCGAAACCCGACAGGACTATAAAGATACCAGGCGTTTCCCCCTGGAAGCTCCCTCGTGC
GCTCTCCTGTTCCGACCCTGCCGCTTACCGGATACCTGTCCGCCTTTCTCCCTTCGGGAAGCGTGGCGCT
TTCTCATAGCTCACGCTGTAGGTATCTCAGTTCGGTGTAGGTCGTTCGCTCAAAGCTGGGCTGTGTGCAC
GAACCCCCCGTTCAGCCCGACCGCTGCGCCTTATCCGGTAACTATCGTCTTGAGTCCAACCCGGTAAGAC
ACGACTTATCGCCACTGGCAGCAGCCACTGGTAACAGGATTAGCAGAGCGAGGTATGTAGGCGGTGCTAC
AGAGTTCTTGAAGTGGTGGCCTAACTACGGCTACACTAGAAGAACAGTATTTGGTATCTGCGCTCTGCTG
AAGCCAGTTACCTTCGGAAAAAGAGTTGGTAGCTCTTGATCCGGCAAACAAACCACCGCTGGTAGCGGTG
GTTTTTTTGTTTGCAAGCAGCAGATTACGCGCAGAAAAAAAGGATCTCAAGAAGATCCTTTGATCTTTTC
TACGGGGTCTGACGCTCTATTCAACAAAGCCGCCGTCCCGTCAAGTCAGCGTAAATGGGTAGGGGGCTTC
AAATCGTCCTCGTGATACCAATTCGGAGCCTGCTTTTTTGTACAAACTTGTTGATAATGGCAATTCAAGG
ATCTTCACCTAGATCCTTTTAAATTAAAAATGAAGTTTTAAATCAATCTAAAGTATATATGAGTAAACTT
GGTCTGACAGTTACCAATGCTTAATCAGTGAGGCACCTATCTCAGCGATCTGTCTATTTCGTTCATCCAT
AGTTGCCTGACTCCCCGTCGTGTAGATAACTACGATACGGGAGGGCTTACCATCTGGCCCCAGTGCTGCA
ATGATACCGCGAGAGCCACGCTCACCGGCTCCAGATTTATCAGCAATAAACCAGCCAGCCGGAAGGGCCG
AGCGCAGAAGTGGTCCTGCAACTTTATCCGCCTCCATCCAGTCTATTAATTGTTGCCGGGAAGCTAGAGT
AAGTAGTTCGCCAGTTAATAGTTTGCGCAACGTTGTTGCCATTGCTACAGGCATCGTGGTGTCACGCTCG
TCGTTTGGTATGGCTTCATTCAGCTCCGGTTCCCAACGATCAAGGCGAGTTACATGATCCCCCATGTTGT
GCAAAAAAGCGGTTAGCTCCTTCGGTCCTCCGATCGTTGTCAGAAGTAAGTTGGCCGCAGTGTTATCACT
CATGGTTATGGCAGCACTGCATAATTCTCTTACTGTCATGCCATCCGTAAGATGCTTTTCTGTGACTGGT
GAGTACTCAACCAAGTCATTCTGAGAATAGTGTATGCGGCGACCGAGTTGCTCTTGCCCGGCGTCAATAC
GGGATAATACCGCGCCACATAGCAGAACTTTAAAAGTGCTCATCATTGGAAAACGTTCTTCGGGGCGAAA
ACTCTCAAGGATCTTACCGCTGTTGAGATCCAGTTCGATGTAACCCACTCGTGCACCCAACTGATCTTCA
GCATCTTTTACTTTCACCAGCGTTTCTGGGTGAGCAAAAACAGGAAGGCAAAATGCCGCAAAAAAGGGAA
TAAGGGCGACACGGAAATGTTGAATACTCATACTCTTCCTTTTTCAATATTATTGAAGCATTTATCAGGG
TTATTGTCTCATGAGCGGATACATATTTGAATGTATTTAGAAAAATAAACAAATAGGGGTTCCGCGCACA
TTTCCCCGAAAAGTGCCAGATACCTGAAACAAAACCCATCGTACGGCCAAGGAAGTCTCCAATAACTGTG
ATCCACCACAAGCGCCAGGGTTTTCCCAGTCACGACGTTGTAAAACGACGGCCAGTCATGCATAATCCGC
ACGCATCTGGAATAAGGAAGTGCCATTCCGCCTGACCT
Features (pLannotate 1.2.2; 9 found; start..end, strand, type, name):
      7..765     +  CDS            CHS4 (fragment): CHS4_CRYNH - Experimental evidence at transcript level: Swiss-Prot protein existence level 2. Polymerizes chitin, a structural polymer of the cell wall and septum, by transferring the sugar moiety of UDP-GlcNAc to the non- reducing end of the growing chitin polymer (PubMed:16278457). Produces a large proportion of the chitin that is not deacetylated to chitosan (PubMed:16278457). From Cryptococcus neoformans var. grubii serotype A (strain H99 / ATCC 208821 / CBS 10515 / FGSC 9487) (Filobasidiella neoformans var. grubii).
   1366..2076    +  CDS            mRuby3: mRuby3 is a basic (constitutively fluorescent) red fluorescent protein published in 2016, derived from Entacmaea quadricolor. It has low acid sensitivity.
   2086..2273    +  terminator     ADH1 terminator: S. cerevisiae ADH1; transcription terminator for the S. cerevisiae alcohol dehydrogenase 1 (ADH1) gene
   2579..3600    +  CDS            HygR (fragment): aminoglycoside phosphotransferase from E. coli; aph(4)-Ia; confers resistance to hygromycin
   5202..5790    -  rep_origin     ori: high-copy-number ColE1/pMB1/pBR322/pUC origin of replication
   5907..5931    -  protein_bind   attB1: mutant version of attB; recombination site for the Gateway® BP reaction BP Clonase™
   6031..6891    -  CDS            AmpR: β-lactamase; bla; confers resistance to ampicillin, carbenicillin, and related antibiotics
   6892..6996    -  promoter       AmpR promoter: bla
   7083..7126    -  CDS            lacZα (fragment): LacZα fragment of β-galactosidase; lacZ fragment
