[The description below was written by a language model from this plasmid's Addgene catalogue record and pLannotate feature annotations shown in this document.]
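Description:
pEK48 is a 7.2 kb gene-targeting plasmid for the chytrid fungus Batrachochytrium dendrobatidis (Bd), built by gene synthesis in the pTwist Amp High Copy backbone. In E. coli it is maintained through a high-copy ColE1/pUC-type origin and selected with ampicillin via the bla gene and its native promoter. The backbone also carries a short lacZα remnant and an attB1-like site, which play no stated role in the design. Although catalogued under bacterial expression, its function is as a donor template for homology-mediated integration in Bd rather than protein production in bacteria.

The payload consists of two synthesized blocks that together form a knock-in cassette flanked by homology arms to the Bd Myo17D locus. The first block contains the left homology arm, a flexible G4S linker, mRuby3 (a red fluorescent protein derived from Entacmaea quadricolor; the "Hs" prefix probably denotes human codon usage, though the record does not say so), and the S. cerevisiae ADH1 terminator. Integration therefore fuses mRuby3 in frame to the C-terminal end of the endogenous Myo17D coding sequence, leaving expression under the native promoter. The automated annotation labels part of the left arm as a chitin synthase (CHS4) fragment. This most likely reflects similarity between the Myo17D sequence and a chitin synthase domain, not a separate insert. The second block places a hygromycin phosphotransferase gene (hph) under the Spizellomyces punctatus histone H2B promoter, followed by the right homology arm; no terminator for this marker is annotated. Hygromycin B selection recovers transformants, allowing live imaging of Myo17D localization at endogenous expression levels during chytrid development and pathogenesis.
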