Addgene plasmid #214964: pEK48
Purpose: Endogenous tagging of B. dendrobatidis Myo17D with a red fluorescent protein, hygromycin B selection
Depositing lab: Lillian Fritz-Laylin. Depositing organization: University of Massachusetts, Amherst. Publication: Homology-mediated transformation of frog-killing fungus Batrachochytrium dendrobatidis illuminates chytrid development and pathogenesis. Brody SM, Kalinka E, Prostak SM, Carvalho T, Man J, James TY, Fritz-Laylin LK. Proc Natl Acad Sci U S A. 2025 Nov 4;122(44):e2507572122. doi: 10.1073/pnas.2507572122. Epub 2025 Oct 28. PubMed 41150711.
Backbone
  Vector backbone: pTwist Amp High Copy
  Backbone manufacturer: Twist Bioscience
  Backbone size w/o insert (bp): 2221
  Total vector size (bp): 7178
  Vector type: Bacterial Expression ; Bd gene targeting vector
  Selectable markers: Hygromycin
Growth in bacteria
  Bacterial resistance: Ampicillin, 100 μg/mL
  Growth temperature: 37°C
  Growth strain: DH5alpha
  Copy number: High Copy
Gene/Insert 1
  Gene/Insert name: BdMyo17D_LHA-G4S-HsmRuby3-ScADH1ter
  Species: S. cerevisiae (budding yeast), Synthetic; Batrachochytrium dendrobatidis; Entacmaea quadricolor
  Insert size (bp): 2281
  Cloning method: Gene Synthesis
  Sequencing primers: 5′ TGTAAAACGACGGCCAGT
Gene/Insert 2
  Gene/Insert name: SpH2Bpro-Hshph-BdMyo17D_RHA
  Species: Synthetic; Spizellomyces punctatus; Batrachochytrium dendrobatidis
  Insert size (bp): 2676
  Promoter: SpH2Bpro
  Cloning method: Gene Synthesis
  Sequencing primers: 5′ CTTTTATGCTCCAAGCGGAG; 3′ CAGGAAACAGCTATGAC
Terms and licenses: Academic/Nonprofit Terms; Industry Terms: Not Available to Industry
Depositor comments: Please visit https://doi.org/10.1101/2025.08.29.673073 for bioRxiv preprint.
How to cite: pEK48 was a gift from Lillian Fritz-Laylin (Addgene plasmid # 214964 ; http://n2t.net/addgene:214964 ; RRID:Addgene_214964)
